Addgene plasmid #193401: pNC-Cam3304-RNAi
Purpose: (Empty Backbone) Nimble cloning-compatible vector for plant RNAi
Depositing lab: Pu Yan. Depositing organization: Chinese Academy of Tropical Agricultural Sciences. Publication: A Nimble Cloning-compatible vector system for high-throughput gene functional analysis in plants. Yan P, Tuo D, Shen W, Deng H, Zhou P, Gao X. Plant Commun. 2023 Mar 13;4(2):100471. doi: 10.1016/j.xplc.2022.100471. Epub 2022 Nov 9. PubMed 36352791.
Backbone
  Vector backbone: pCambia3304
  Vector type: Plant Expression
Growth in bacteria
  Bacterial resistance: Kanamycin, 50 μg/mL
  Growth temperature: 37°C
  Growth strain: ccdB Survival
  Copy number: High Copy
Gene/Insert
  Gene/Insert name: None
Terms and licenses: Academic/Nonprofit Terms; Industry Terms: Not Available to Industry
Depositor comments: NC frame-PDK intron-inverted NC frame
How to cite: pNC-Cam3304-RNAi was a gift from Pu Yan (Addgene plasmid # 193401 ; http://n2t.net/addgene:193401 ; RRID:Addgene_193401)
