[The description below was written by a language model from this plasmid's Addgene catalogue record and pLannotate feature annotations shown in this document.]
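Description:
pNC-Cam3304-RNAi is an empty binary T-DNA vector built on the pCambia3304 backbone for hairpin-RNA gene silencing in plants, designed to accept inserts by the Nimble Cloning method. It replicates in E. coli from a high-copy ColE1/pMB1-type origin (with the pBR322 bom region) and carries the pVS1 oriV together with the RepA and StaA genes, the broad-host-range module that normally supports maintenance in Agrobacterium. Bacterial selection is by kanamycin. Because the plasmid contains active ccdB toxin genes, it is propagated in a ccdB-tolerant strain.

Between the nopaline-type left and right T-DNA borders sit two plant units. The silencing cassette is driven by a CaMV 35S promoter and closed by the NOS terminator. Between them, as the depositor notes, lie an NC frame, the PDK intron from Flaveria trinervia, and a second NC frame in inverted orientation. Each NC frame contains a cat promoter driving ccdB, so replacing both frames with a target-gene fragment removes the toxin and gives negative selection against unrecombined vector in ordinary E. coli. The fragment therefore ends up in sense and antisense orientation flanking the intron. After transcription and splicing, the arms should pair into a double-stranded hairpin that triggers RNAi against the matching endogenous transcript.

The second unit is the plant selectable marker, the bar phosphinothricin acetyltransferase gene under an enhanced 35S promoter with a CaMV poly(A) signal, conferring glufosinate/bialaphos tolerance on transformed tissue. Remnants of the lac promoter, pUC multiple cloning site and lacZα from the parental backbone lie upstream of the 35S promoter. No insert is present, and the vector is intended for high-throughput construction of knockdown constructs for plant gene function studies.
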