Features (pLannotate 1.2.2; 26 found; start..end, strand, type, name):
    181..283     +  promoter       cat promoter: promoter of the E. coli cat gene encoding chloramphenicol acetyltransferase
    314..616     +  CDS            ccdB: CCDB_ECOLI - Also known as G, letB, letD. Experimental evidence at protein level: Swiss-Prot protein existence level 1. Toxic component of a type II toxin-antitoxin (TA) system, functioning in plasmid maintainence. Responsible for the post- segregational killing (PSK) of plasmid-free cells, also referred to as a plasmid addiction system. Half-life of over 2 hours. Cell killing by CcdB is accompanied by filamentation, defects in chromosome and plasmid segregation, defects in cell division, formation of anucleate cells, decreased DNA synthesis and plasmid loss. Interferes with the activity of DN
    687..2283    +  intron         PDK intron: pdk; modified pyruvate orthophosphate dikinase intron from Flaveria trinervia 3.0
   2350..2652    -  CDS            ccdB: CCDB_ECOLI - Also known as G, letB, letD. Experimental evidence at protein level: Swiss-Prot protein existence level 1. Toxic component of a type II toxin-antitoxin (TA) system, functioning in plasmid maintainence. Responsible for the post- segregational killing (PSK) of plasmid-free cells, also referred to as a plasmid addiction system. Half-life of over 2 hours. Cell killing by CcdB is accompanied by filamentation, defects in chromosome and plasmid segregation, defects in cell division, formation of anucleate cells, decreased DNA synthesis and plasmid loss. Interferes with the activity of DN
   2683..2785    -  promoter       cat promoter: promoter of the E. coli cat gene encoding chloramphenicol acetyltransferase
   2988..3240    +  terminator     NOS terminator: nopaline synthase terminator and poly(A) signal
   3262..3286    +  misc_feature   RB T-DNA repeat: right border repeat from nopaline C58 T-DNA
   3626..4027    +  CDS            Y4CG_SINFN (fragment): Protein inferred from homology: Swiss-Prot protein existence level 3. From Sinorhizobium fredii (strain NBRC 101917 / NGR234).
   4587..5216    +  CDS            pVS1 StaA: stability protein from the Pseudomonas plasmid pVS1 (Heeb et al., 2000)
   5645..6718    +  CDS            pVS1 RepA: replication protein from the Pseudomonas plasmid pVS1 (Heeb et al., 2000)
   6784..6978    +  rep_origin     pVS1 oriV: origin of replication for the Pseudomonas plasmid pVS1 (Heeb et al., 2000)
   7181..7220    +  CDS            rop (fragment): Rop protein, which maintains plasmids at low copy number; rop
   7322..7462    +  misc_feature   bom: basis of mobility region from pBR322
   7648..8236    -  rep_origin     ori: high-copy-number ColE1/pMB1/pBR322/pUC origin of replication
   8323..9117    -  CDS            KanR: aminoglycoside phosphotransferase; aphA-3; confers resistance to kanamycin
   9542..9566    +  misc_feature   LB T-DNA repeat: left border repeat from nopaline C58 T-DNA
   9644..9818    -  polyA_signal   CaMV poly(A) signal: cauliflower mosaic virus polyadenylation signal
   9828..10376   -  CDS            bar: PAT_STRHY - Experimental evidence at protein level: Swiss-Prot protein existence level 1. Inactivates phosphinothricin (PPT) by transfer of an acetyl group from acetyl CoA. Can also acetylate demethylphosphinothricin but not PTT or glutamate. This enzyme is an effector of phosphinothricin tripeptide (PTT or bialaphos) resistance. From Streptomyces hygroscopicus. Introduced by genetic manipulation and expressed in glufosinate-tolerant maize by Dekalb Genetics.
  10421..11097   -  promoter       CaMV 35S promoter (enhanced): cauliflower mosaic virus 35S promoter with a duplicated enhancer region
  11187..11275   +  CDS            lacI (fragment): lac repressor; lacI; The lac repressor binds to the lac operator to inhibit transcription in E. coli. This inhibition can be relieved by adding lactose or isopropyl-β-D-thiogalactopyranoside (IPTG).
  11288..11309   +  protein_bind   CAP binding site: CAP binding activates transcription in the presence of cAMP. E. coli catabolite activator protein
  11324..11354   +  promoter       lac promoter: promoter for the E. coli lac operon
  11358..11380   +  protein_bind   lac operator (fragment): The lac repressor binds to the lac operator to inhibit transcription in E. coli. This inhibition can be relieved by adding lactose or isopropyl-β-D-thiogalactopyranoside (IPTG). lac repressor encoded by lacI
  11411..11467   +  misc_feature   MCS: pUC18/19 multiple cloning site
  11470..11624   +  CDS            lacZα (fragment): LacZα fragment of β-galactosidase; lacZ fragment
  11864..12205   +  promoter       CaMV 35S promoter: strong constitutive promoter from cauliflower mosaic virus
>Addgene plasmid #193401 | pNC-Cam3304-RNAi | addgene full sequence | sequence record 379790 | Addgene NGS Result
AGTGGTCTCTGTCCAGTCCTGGCCTCGTCGGCCATTCTCGACTAAGTTGGCAGCATCACCCGACGCACTT
TGCGCCGAATAAATACCTGTGACGGAAGATCACTTCGCAGAATAAATAAATCCTGGTGTCCCTGTTGATA
CCGGGAAGCCCTGGGCCAACTTTTGGCGAAAATGAGACGTTGATCGGCACGTAAGAGGTTCCAACTTTCA
CCATAATGAAATAAGATCACTACCGGGCGTATTTTTTGAGTTATCGAGATTTTCAGGAGCTAAGGAAGCT
AAACTTTTGCTGACGAGAACAGGGACTGGTGAAATGCAGTTTAAGGTTTACACCTATAAAAGAGAGAGCC
GTTATCGTCTGTTTGTGGATGTACAGAGTGATATTATTGACACGCCTGGGCGACGGATGGTGATCCCCCT
GGCCAGTGCACGTCTGCTGTCAGATAAAGTCTCCCGTGAACTTTACCCGGTGGTGCATATCGGGGATGAA
AGCTGGCGCATGATGACCACCGATATGGCCAGTGTGCCGGTATCCGTTATCGGGGAAGAAGTGGCTGATC
TCAGCCACCGCGAAAATGACATCAAAAACGCCATTAACCTGATGTTCTGGGGAATATAAATGTCAGGCTC
CCTTATACACAGGGCCAGTCTGGCCACTTGTGGTCTGCTGAGACCACGAGCCCTTGGTAAGGAAATAATT
ATTTTCTTTTTTCCTTTTAGTATAAAATAGTTAAGTGATGTTAATTAGTATGATTATAATAATATAGTTG
TTATAATTGTGAAAAAATAATTTATAAATATATTGTTTACATAAACAACATAGTAATGTAAAAAAATATG
ACAAGTGATGTGTAAGACGAAGAAGATAAAAGTTGAGAGTAAGTATATTATTTTTAATGAATTTGATCGA
ACATGTAAGATGATATACGGCCGAAGAGGTTCCAACTTTCACCATAATGAAATAAGATCACTACCGGGCG
TATTTTTTGAGTTATCGAGATTTTCAGGAGCTAAGGAAGCTAAAATGGAGAAAAAAATCACTGGATATAC
CACCGTTGATATATCCCAATGGCATCGTAAAGAACATTTTGAGGCATTTCAGTCAGTTGTTCAATGTACC
TATAACCAGACCGTTCAGCTGGATATTACGGCCTTTTTAAAGACCGTAAAGAAAAATAAGCACAAGTTTT
ATCCGGCCTTTATTCACATTCTTGCCCGCCTGATGAATGCTCATCCGGAATTCCGTATGGCAATGAAAGA
CGGTGAGCTGGTGATATGGGATAGTGTTCACCCTTGTTACACCGTTTTCCATGAGCAAACTGAAACGTTT
TCATCGCTCTGGAGTGAATACCACGACGATTTCCGGCAGTTTCTACACATATATTCGCAAGATGTGGCGT
GTTACGGTGAAAACCTGGCCTATTTCCCTAAAGGGTTTATTGAGAATATGTTTTTCGTCTCAGCCAATCC
CTGGGTGAGTTTCACCAGTTTTGATTTAAACGTGGCCAATATGGACAACTTCTTCGCCCCCGTTTTCACC
ATGGGCAAATATTATACGCAAGGCGACAAGGTGCTGATGCCGCTGGCGATTCAGGTTCATCATGCCGTTT
GTGATGGCTTCCATGTCGGCAGAATGCTTAATGAATTACAACAGTACTGCGATGAGTGGCAGGGGGGGCG
TAAACGCCGCGTGGATCCGGCTTACTAAAAGCCAGATAACAGTATGCGTATTTGCGCGCTGATTTTTGCG
GTATAAGAATATATACTGATATGTCGGCCCATAATAGTAATTCTAGCTGGTTTGATGAATTAAATATCAA
TGATAAAATACTATAGTAAAAATAAGAATAAATAAATTAAAATAATATTTTTTTATGATTAATAGTTTAT
TATATAATTAAATATCTATACCATTACTAAATATTTTAGTTTAAAAGTTAATAAATATTTTGTTAGAAAT
TCCAATCTGCTTGTAATTTATCAATAAACAAAATATTAAATAACAAGCTAAAGTAACAAATAATATCAAA
CTAATAGAAACAGTAATCTAATGTAACAAAACATAATCTAATGCTAATATAACAAAGCGCAAGATCTATC
AATTTTATATAGTATTATTTTCAATCAACATTCTCATTAATTTCTAAATAATACTTGTAGTTTTATTAAC
TTCTAAATGGATTGACTATTAATTAAATGAATTAGTCGAACATGAATAAACAAGGTAACATGATAGATCA
TGTCATTGTGTTATCATTGATCTTACATTTGGATTGATTACAGTTGGTCTGGTCTCAGCAGACCACAAGT
GGCCAGACTGGCCCTGTGTATAAGGGAGCCTGACATTTATATTCCCCAGAACATCAGGTTAATGGCGTTT
TTGATGTCATTTTCGCGGTGGCTGAGATCAGCCACTTCTTCCCCGATAACGGATACCGGCACACTGGCCA
TATCGGTGGTCATCATGCGCCAGCTTTCATCCCCGATATGCACCACCGGGTAAAGTTCACGGGAGACTTT
ATCTGACAGCAGACGTGCACTGGCCAGGGGGATCACCATCCGTCGCCCAGGCGTGTCAATAATATCACTC
TGTACATCCACAAACAGACGATAACGGCTCTCTCTTTTATAGGTGTAAACCTTAAACTGCATTTCACCAG
TCCCTGTTCTCGTCAGCAAAAGTTTAGCTTCCTTAGCTCCTGAAAATCTCGATAACTCAAAAAATACGCC
CGGTAGTGATCTTATTTCATTATGGTGAAAGTTGGAACCTCTTACGTGCCGATCAACGTCTCATTTTCGC
CAAAAGTTGGCCCAGGGCTTCCCGGTATCAACAGGGACACCAGGATTTATTTATTCTGCGAAGTGATCTT
CCGTCACAGGTATTTATTCGGCGCAAAGTGCGTCGGGTGATGCTGCCAACTTAGTCGAGAATGGCCGACG
AGGCCAGGACTGGACAGAGACCACTGGTGACCAGCTCGAATTTCCCCGATCGTTCAAACATTTGGCAATA
AAGTTTCTTAAGATTGAATCCTGTTGCCGGTCTTGCGATGATTATCATATAATTTCTGTTGAATTACGTT
AAGCATGTAATAATTAACATGTAATGCATGACGTTATTTATGAGATGGGTTTTTATGATTAGAGTCCCGC
AATTATACATTTAATACGCGATAGAAAACAAAATATAGCGCGCAAACTAGGATAAATTATCGCGCGCGGT
GTCATCTATGTTACTAGATCGGGAATTAAACTATCAGTGTTTGACAGGATATATTGGCGGGTAAACCTAA
GAGAAAAGAGCGTTTATTAGAATAATCGGATATTTAAAAGGGCGTGAAAAGGTTTATCCGTTCGTCCATT
TGTATGTGCATGCCAACCACAGGGTTCCCCTCGGGATCAAAGTACTTTGATCCAACCCCTCCGCTGCTAT
AGTGCAGTCGGCTTCTGACGTTCAGTGCAGCCGTCTTCTGAAAACGACATGTCGCACAAGTCCTAAGTTA
CGCGACAGGCTGCCGCCCTGCCCTTTTCCTGGCGTTTTCTTGTCGCGTGTTTTAGTCGCATAAAGTAGAA
TACTTGCGACTAGAACCGGAGACATTACGCCATGAACAAGAGCGCCGCCGCTGGCCTGCTGGGCTATGCC
CGCGTCAGCACCGACGACCAGGACTTGACCAACCAACGGGCCGAACTGCACGCGGCCGGCTGCACCAAGC
TGTTTTCCGAGAAGATCACCGGCACCAGGCGCGACCGCCCGGAGCTGGCCAGGATGCTTGACCACCTACG
CCCTGGCGACGTTGTGACAGTGACCAGGCTAGACCGCCTGGCCCGCAGCACCCGCGACCTACTGGACATT
GCCGAGCGCATCCAGGAGGCCGGCGCGGGCCTGCGTAGCCTGGCAGAGCCGTGGGCCGACACCACCACGC
CGGCCGGCCGCATGGTGTTGACCGTGTTCGCCGGCATTGCCGAGTTCGAGCGTTCCCTAATCATCGACCG
CACCCGGAGCGGGCGCGAGGCCGCCAAGGCGCGAGGCGTGAAGTTTGGCCCCCGCCCTACCCTCACCCCG
GCACAGATCGCGCACGCCCGCGAGCTGATCGACCAGGAAGGCCGCACCGTGAAAGAGGCGGCTGCACTGC
TTGGCGTGCATCGCTCGACCCTGTACCGCGCACTTGAGCGCAGCGAGGAAGTGACGCCCACCGAGGCCAG
GCGGCGCGGTGCCTTCCGTGAGGACGCATTGACCGAGGCCGACGCCCTGGCGGCCGCCGAGAATGAACGC
CAAGAGGAACAAGCATGAAACCGCACCAGGACGGCCAGGACGAACCGTTTTTCATTACCGAAGAGATCGA
GGCGGAGATGATCGCGGCCGGGTACGTGTTCGAGCCGCCCGCGCACGTCTCAACCGTGCGGCTGCATGAA
ATCCTGGCCGGTTTGTCTGATGCCAAGCTGGCGGCCTGGCCGGCGAGCTTGGCCGCTGAAGAAACCGAGC
GCCGCCGTCTAAAAAGGTGATGTGTATTTGAGTAAAACAGCTTGCGTCATGCGGTCGCTGCGTATATGAT
GCGATGAGTAAATAAACAAATACGCAAGGGGAACGCATGAAGGTTATCGCTGTACTTAACCAGAAAGGCG
GGTCAGGCAAGACGACCATCGCAACCCATCTAGCCCGCGCCCTGCAACTCGCCGGGGCCGATGTTCTGTT
AGTCGATTCCGATCCCCAGGGCAGTGCCCGCGATTGGGCGGCCGTGCGGGAAGATCAACCGCTAACCGTT
GTCGGCATCGACCGCCCGACGATTGACCGCGACGTGAAGGCCATCGGCCGGCGCGACTTCGTAGTGATCG
ACGGAGCGCCCCAGGCGGCGGACTTGGCTGTGTCCGCGATCAAGGCAGCCGACTTCGTGCTGATTCCGGT
GCAGCCAAGCCCTTACGACATATGGGCCACCGCCGACCTGGTGGAGCTGGTTAAGCAGCGCATTGAGGTC
ACGGATGGAAGGCTACAAGCGGCCTTTGTCGTGTCGCGGGCGATCAAAGGCACGCGCATCGGCGGTGAGG
TTGCCGAGGCGCTGGCCGGGTACGAGCTGCCCATTCTTGAGTCCCGTATCACGCAGCGCGTGAGCTACCC
AGGCACTGCCGCCGCCGGCACAACCGTTCTTGAATCAGAACCCGAGGGCGACGCTGCCCGCGAGGTCCAG
GCGCTGGCCGCTGAAATTAAATCAAAACTCATTTGAGTTAATGAGGTAAAGAGAAAATGAGCAAAAGCAC
AAACACGCTAAGTGCCGGCCGTCCGAGCGCACGCAGCAGCAAGGCTGCAACGTTGGCCAGCCTGGCAGAC
ACGCCAGCCATGAAGCGGGTCAACTTTCAGTTGCCGGCGGAGGATCACACCAAGCTGAAGATGTACGCGG
TACGCCAAGGCAAGACCATTACCGAGCTGCTATCTGAATACATCGCGCAGCTACCAGAGTAAATGAGCAA
ATGAATAAATGAGTAGATGAATTTTAGCGGCTAAAGGAGGCGGCATGGAAAATCAAGAACAACCAGGCAC
CGACGCCGTGGAATGCCCCATGTGTGGAGGAACGGGCGGTTGGCCAGGCGTAAGCGGCTGGGTTGCCTGC
CGGCCCTGCAATGGCACTGGAACCCCCAAGCCCGAGGAATCGGCGTGAGCGGTCGCAAACCATCCGGCCC
GGTACAAATCGGCGCGGCGCTGGGTGATGACCTGGTGGAGAAGTTGAAGGCGGCGCAGGCCGCCCAGCGG
CAACGCATCGAGGCAGAAGCACGCCCCGGTGAATCGTGGCAAGCGGCCGCTGATCGAATCCGCAAAGAAT
CCCGGCAACCGCCGGCAGCCGGTGCGCCGTCGATTAGGAAGCCGCCCAAGGGCGACGAGCAACCAGATTT
TTTCGTTCCGATGCTCTATGACGTGGGCACCCGCGATAGTCGCAGCATCATGGACGTGGCCGTTTTCCGT
CTGTCGAAGCGTGACCGACGAGCTGGCGAGGTGATCCGCTACGAGCTTCCAGACGGGCACGTAGAGGTTT
CCGCAGGGCCGGCGGGCATGGCCAGTGTGTGGGATTACGACCTGGTACTGATGGCGGTTTCCCATCTAAC
CGAATCCATGAACCGATACCGGGAAGGGAAGGGAGACAAGCCCGGCCGCGTGTTCCGTCCACACGTTGCG
GACGTACTCAAGTTCTGCCGGCGAGCCGATGGCGGAAAGCAGAAAGACGACCTGGTAGAAACCTGCATTC
GGTTAAACACCACGCACGTTGCCATGCAGCGTACGAAGAAGGCCAAGAACGGCCGCCTGGTGACGGTATC
CGAGGGTGAAGCCTTGATTAGCCGCTACAAGATCGTAAAGAGCGAAACCGGGCGGCCGGAGTACATCGAG
ATCGAGCTAGCTGATTGGATGTACCGCGAGATCACAGAAGGCAAGAACCCGGACGTGCTGACGGTTCACC
CCGATTACTTTTTGATCGATCCCGGCATCGGCCGTTTTCTCTACCGCCTGGCACGCCGCGCCGCAGGCAA
GGCAGAAGCCAGATGGTTGTTCAAGACGATCTACGAACGCAGTGGCAGCGCCGGAGAGTTCAAGAAGTTC
TGTTTCACCGTGCGCAAGCTGATCGGGTCAAATGACCTGCCGGAGTACGATTTGAAGGAGGAGGCGGGGC
AGGCTGGCCCGATCCTAGTCATGCGCTACCGCAACCTGATCGAGGGCGAAGCATCCGCCGGTTCCTAATG
TACGGAGCAGATGCTAGGGCAAATTGCCCTAGCAGGGGAAAAAGGTCGAAAAGGTCTCTTTCCTGTGGAT
AGCACGTACATTGGGAACCCAAAGCCGTACATTGGGAACCGGAACCCGTACATTGGGAACCCAAAGCCGT
ACATTGGGAACCGGTCACACATGTAAGTGACTGATATAAAAGAGAAAAAAGGCGATTTTTCCGCCTAAAA
CTCTTTAAAACTTATTAAAACTCTTAAAACCCGCCTGGCCTGTGCATAACTGTCTGGCCAGCGCACAGCC
GAAGAGCTGCAAAAAGCGCCTACCCTTCGGTCGCTGCGCTCCCTACGCCCCGCCGCTTCGCGTCGGCCTA
TCGCGGCCGCTGGCCGCTCAAAAATGGCTGGCCTACGGCCAGGCAATCTACCAGGGCGCGGACAAGCCGC
GCCGTCGCCACTCGACCGCCGGCGCCCACATCAAGGCACCCTGCCTCGCGCGTTTCGGTGATGACGGTGA
AAACCTCTGACACATGCAGCTCCCGGAGACGGTCACAGCTTGTCTGTAAGCGGATGCCGGGAGCAGACAA
GCCCGTCAGGGCGCGTCAGCGGGTGTTGGCGGGTGTCGGGGCGCAGCCATGACCCAGTCACGTAGCGATA
GCGGAGTGTATACTGGCTTAACTATGCGGCATCAGAGCAGATTGTACTGAGAGTGCACCATATGCGGTGT
GAAATACCGCACAGATGCGTAAGGAGAAAATACCGCATCAGGCGCTCTTCCGCTTCCTCGCTCACTGACT
CGCTGCGCTCGGTCGTTCGGCTGCGGCGAGCGGTATCAGCTCACTCAAAGGCGGTAATACGGTTATCCAC
AGAATCAGGGGATAACGCAGGAAAGAACATGTGAGCAAAAGGCCAGCAAAAGGCCAGGAACCGTAAAAAG
GCCGCGTTGCTGGCGTTTTTCCATAGGCTCCGCCCCCCTGACGAGCATCACAAAAATCGACGCTCAAGTC
AGAGGTGGCGAAACCCGACAGGACTATAAAGATACCAGGCGTTTCCCCCTGGAAGCTCCCTCGTGCGCTC
TCCTGTTCCGACCCTGCCGCTTACCGGATACCTGTCCGCCTTTCTCCCTTCGGGAAGCGTGGCGCTTTCT
CATAGCTCACGCTGTAGGTATCTCAGTTCGGTGTAGGTCGTTCGCTCCAAGCTGGGCTGTGTGCACGAAC
CCCCCGTTCAGCCCGACCGCTGCGCCTTATCCGGTAACTATCGTCTTGAGTCCAACCCGGTAAGACACGA
CTTATCGCCACTGGCAGCAGCCACTGGTAACAGGATTAGCAGAGCGAGGTATGTAGGCGGTGCTACAGAG
TTCTTGAAGTGGTGGCCTAACTACGGCTACACTAGAAGGACAGTATTTGGTATCTGCGCTCTGCTGAAGC
CAGTTACCTTCGGAAAAAGAGTTGGTAGCTCTTGATCCGGCAAACAAACCACCGCTGGTAGCGGTGGTTT
TTTTGTTTGCAAGCAGCAGATTACGCGCAGAAAAAAAGGATCTCAAGAAGATCCTTTGATCTTTTCTACG
GGGTCTGACGCTCAGTGGAACGAAAACTCACGTTAAGGGATTTTGGTCATGCATTCTAGGTACTAAAACA
ATTCATCCAGTAAAATATAATATTTTATTTTCTCCCAATCAGGCTTGATCCCCAGTAAGTCAAAAAATAG
CTCGACATACTGTTCTTCCCCGATATCCTCCCTGATCGACCGGACGCAGAAGGCAATGTCATACCACTTG
TCCGCCCTGCCGCTTCTCCCAAGATCAATAAAGCCACTTACTTTGCCATCTTTCACAAAGATGTTGCTGT
CTCCCAGGTCGCCGTGGGAAAAGACAAGTTCCTCTTCGGGCTTTTCCGTCTTTAAAAAATCATACAGCTC
GCGCGGATCTTTAAATGGAGTGTCTTCTTCCCAGTTTTCGCAATCCACATCGGCCAGATCGTTATTCAGT
AAGTAATCCAATTCGGCTAAGCGGCTGTCTAAGCTATTCGTATAGGGACAATCCGATATGTCGATGGAGT
GAAAGAGCCTGATGCACTCCGCATACAGCTCGATAATCTTTTCAGGGCTTTGTTCATCTTCATACTCTTC
CGAGCAAAGGACGCCATCGGCCTCACTCATGAGCAGATTGCTCCAGCCATCATGCCGTTCAAAGTGCAGG
ACCTTTGGAACAGGCAGCTTTCCTTCCAGCCATAGCATCATGTCCTTTTCCCGTTCCACATCATAGGTGG
TCCCTTTATACCGGCTGTCCGTCATTTTTAAATATAGGTTTTCATTTTCTCCCACCAGCTTATATACCTT
AGCAGGAGACATTCCTTCCGTATCTTTTACGCAGCGGTATTTTTCGATCAGTTTTTTCAATTCCGGTGAT
ATTCTCATTTTAGCCATTTATTATTTCCTTCCTCTTTTCTACAGTATTTAAAGATACCCCAAGAAGCTAA
TTATAACAAGACGAACTCCAATTCACTGTTCCTTGCATTCTAAAACCTTAAATACCAGAAAACAGCTTTT
TCAAAGTTGTTTTCAAAGTTGGCGTATAACATAGTATCGACGGAGCCGATTTTGAAACCGCGGTGATCAC
AGGCAGCAACGCTCTGTCATCGTTACAATCAACATGCTACCCTCCGCGAGATCATCCGTGTTTCAAACCC
GGCAGCTTAGTTGCCGTTCTTCCGAATAGCATCGGTAACATGAGCAAAGTCTGCCGCCTTACAACGGCTC
TCCCGCTGACGCCGTCCCGGACTGATGGGCTGCCTGTATCGAGTGGTGATTTTGTGCCGAGCTGCCGGTC
GGGGAGCTGTTGGCTGGCTGGTGGCAGGATATATTGTGGTGTAAACAAATTGACGCTTAGACAACTTAAT
AACACATTGCGGACGTTTTTAATGTACTGAATTAACGCCGAATTAATTCGGGGGATCTGGATTTTAGTAC
TGGATTTTGGTTTTAGGAATTAGAAATTTTATTGATAGAAGTATTTTACAAATACAAATACATACTAAGG
GTTTCTTATATGCTCAACACATGAGCGAAACCCTATAGGAACCCTAATTCCCTTATCTGGGAACTACTCA
CACATTATTATGGAGAAACTCGAGTCAAATCTCGGTGACGGGCAGGACCGGACGGGGCGGTACCGGCAGG
CTGAAGTCCAGCTGCCAGAAACCCACGTCATGCCAGTTCCCGTGCTTGAAGCCGGCCGCCCGCAGCATGC
CGCGGGGGGCATATCCGAGCGCCTCGTGCATGCGCACGCTCGGGTCGTTGGGCAGCCCGATGACAGCGAC
CACGCTCTTGAAGCCCTGTGCCTCCAGGGACTTCAGCAGGTGGGTGTAGAGCGTGGAGCCCAGTCCCGTC
CGCTGGTGGCGGGGGGAGACGTACACGGTCGACTCGGCCGTCCAGTCGTAGGCGTTGCGTGCCTTCCAGG
GGCCCGCGTAGGCGATGCCGGCGACCTCGCCGTCCACCTCGGCGACGAGCCAGGGATAGCGCTCCCGCAG
ACGGACGAGGTCGTCCGTCCACTCCTGCGGTTCCTGCGGCTCGGTACGGAAGTTGACCGTGCTTGTCTCG
ATGTAGTGGTTGACGATGGTGCAGACCGCCGGCATGTCCGCCTCGGTGGCACGGCGGATGTCGGCCGGGC
GTCGTTCTGGGCTCATGGTAGACTCGAGAGAGATAGATTTGTAGAGAGAGACTGGTGATTTCAGCGTGTC
CTCTCCAAATGAAATGAACTTCCTTATATAGAGGAAGGGTCTTGCGAAGGATAGTGGGATTGTGCGTCAT
CCCTTACGTCAGTGGAGATATCACATCAATCCACTTGCTTTGAAGACGTGGTTGGAACGTCTTCTTTTTC
CACGATGCTCCTCGTGGGTGGGGGTCCATCTTTGGGACCACTGTCGGCAGAGGCATCTTGAACGATAGCC
TTTCCTTTATCGCAATGATGGCATTTGTAGGTGCCACCTTCCTTTTCTACTGTCCTTTTGATGAAGTGAC
AGATAGCTGGGCAATGGAATCCGAGGAGGTTTCCCGATATTACCCTTTGTTGAAAAGTCTCAATAGCCCT
TTGGTCTTCTGAGACTGTATCTTTGATATTCTTGGAGTAGACGAGAGTGTCGTGCTCCACCATGTTCACA
TCAATCCACTTGCTTTGAAGACGTGGTTGGAACGTCTTCTTTTTCCACGATGCTCCTCGTGGGTGGGGGT
CCATCTTTGGGACCACTGTCGGCAGAGGCATCTTGAACGATAGCCTTTCCTTTATCGCAATGATGGCATT
TGTAGGTGCCACCTTCCTTTTCTACTGTCCTTTTGATGAAGTGACAGATAGCTGGGCAATGGAATCCGAG
GAGGTTTCCCGATATTACCCTTTGTTGAAAAGTCTCAATAGCCCTTTGGTCTTCTGAGACTGTATCTTTG
ATATTCTTGGAGTAGACGAGAGTGTCGTGCTCCACCATGTTGGCAAGCTGCTCTAGCCAATACGCAAACC
GCCTCTCCCCGCGCGTTGGCCGATTCATTAATGCAGCTGGCACGACAGGTTTCCCGACTGGAAAGCGGGC
AGTGAGCGCAACGCAATTAATGTGAGTTAGCTCACTCATTAGGCACCCCAGGCTTTACACTTTATGCTTC
CGGCTCGTATGTTGTGTGGAATTGTGAGCGGATAACAATTTCACACAGGAAACAGCTATGACATGATTAC
GAATTCGAGCTCGGTACCCGGGGATCCTCTAGAGTCGACCTGCAGGCATGCAAGCTTGGCACTGGCCGTC
GTTTTACAACGTCGTGACTGGGAAAACCCTGGCGTTACCCAACTTAATCGCCTTGCAGCACATCCCCCTT
TCGCCAGCTGGCGTAATAGCGAAGAGGCCCGCACCGATCGCCCTTCCCAACAGTTGCGCAGCCTGAATGG
CGAATGCTAGAGCAGCTTGAGCTTGGATCAGATTGTCGTTTCCCGCCTTCAGTTTAGCTTCATGGAGTCA
AAGATTCAAATAGAGGACCTAACAGAACTCGCCGTAAAGACTGGCGAACAGTTCATACAGAGTCTCTTAC
GACTCAATGACAAGAAGAAAATCTTCGTCAACATGGTGGAGCACGACACACTTGTCTACTCCAAAAATAT
CAAAGATACAGTCTCAGAAGACCAAAGGGCAATTGAGACTTTTCAACAAAGGGTAATATCCGGAAACCTC
CTCGGATTCCATTGCCCAGCTATCTGTCACTTTATTGTGAAGATAGTGGAAAAGGAAGGTGGCTCCTACA
AATGCCATCATTGCGATAAAGGAAAGGCCATCGTTGAAGATGCCTCTGCCGACAGTGGTCCCAAAGATGG
ACCCCCACCCACGAGGAGCATCGTGGAAAAAGAAGACGTTCCAACCACGTCTTCAAAGCAAGTGGATTGA
TGTGATATCTCCACTGACGTAAGGGATGACGCACAATCCCACTATCCTTCGCAAGACCCTTCCTCTATAT
AAGGAAGTTCATTTCATTTGGAGAGAACACGGGGGACTCTTGAC
